Addgene plasmid #24560: pIRES2-eGFP-Ofd1-Myc
Depositing lab: Jeremy Reiter. Depositing organization: University of California, San Francisco (UCSF). Publication: Floxin, a resource for genetically engineering mouse ESCs. Singla V, Hunkapiller J, Santos N, Seol AD, Norman AR, Wakenight P, Skarnes WC, Reiter JF. Nat Methods. 2010 Jan . 7(1):50-2. 10.1038/nmeth.1406 PubMed 19966808.
Backbone
  Vector backbone: pIRES2-eGFP
  Backbone manufacturer: Clontech
  Backbone size w/o insert (bp): 5578
  Vector type: Mammalian Expression
  Selectable markers: Neomycin (select with G418)
Growth in bacteria
  Bacterial resistance: Kanamycin, 50 μg/mL
  Growth temperature: 37°C
  Growth strain: DH5alpha
  Copy number: High Copy
Gene/Insert
  Gene/Insert name: Ofd1
  Species: M. musculus (mouse)
  Insert size (bp): 3087
  GenBank ID: NM_177429
  Entrez Gene: Ofd1 (a.k.a. ORF2, Cxorf5, DXGgc7e)
  Tag / fusion protein: Myc (C terminal on insert); eGFP (C terminal on backbone)
  Cloning method: Restriction Enzyme; 5′ cloning site EcoRI (destroyed during cloning); 3′ cloning site BamHI (not destroyed)
  Sequencing primers: 5′ ccctaggtccccagagaca
Terms and licenses: Academic/Nonprofit Terms; Industry Terms: Not Available to Industry
How to cite: pIRES2-eGFP-Ofd1-Myc was a gift from Jeremy Reiter (Addgene plasmid # 24560 ; http://n2t.net/addgene:24560 ; RRID:Addgene_24560)
