[The description below was written by a language model from this plasmid's Addgene catalogue record.]
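Description:
pIRES2-eGFP-Ofd1-Myc is a mammalian expression plasmid built on the commercial pIRES2-eGFP backbone (about 5.6 kb without insert). It carries a roughly 3.1 kb mouse Ofd1 coding sequence. The insert was placed in the multiple cloning site by restriction cloning between EcoRI, which was destroyed in the process, and BamHI, which was retained. The plasmid is maintained in E. coli at high copy under kanamycin selection. The same backbone provides a neomycin resistance marker, so transfected mammalian cells can be selected with G418. No feature table accompanies the record, and the catalogue fields do not state the promoter or origins of replication.

The Ofd1 open reading frame carries a C-terminal Myc epitope tag, which allows the protein to be detected or immunoprecipitated with anti-Myc antibodies. The catalogue lists eGFP as a C-terminal tag on the backbone. However, the backbone name indicates an IRES2-eGFP arrangement, in which an internal ribosome entry site sits between the cloning site and eGFP. In that design, a single bicistronic transcript yields Ofd1-Myc and eGFP as separate proteins rather than as a fusion. Green fluorescence therefore marks the cells expressing the transgene without altering the Ofd1 protein itself.

The associated publication describes a resource for genetically engineering mouse embryonic stem cells. The record does not spell out this plasmid's specific role in that work. It is suited to transient or stable expression of Myc-tagged mouse Ofd1 in mammalian cells, with transfected cells identified or sorted by fluorescence.
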