>Addgene plasmid #24560 | pIRES2-eGFP-Ofd1-Myc | addgene partial sequence | sequence record 30505 | 24560 with IRES-R
ACAACGCACACCGGGCCTTATTCCAAGCGGCTTCGGCCAGTAACGTTAGGGGGGGGGGAGGGAGAGGGGC
GGATCCACTAGTAACGGCCGCCAGTGTGCTGGAATTCGCCCTTTTACAAGTCCTCTTCAGAAATGAGCTT
TTGCTCCCACATGTCATCTGGTTCTTCATGAGAAAATCCTGGAGAACTTTCATCCTTGTCACTAGGCATC
ATCATGTCCACTAGTGAGCATTCTTTGCCCGATTTTTTGGAGCTCTTATCTGCATTTGATTCTTCCTGTC
TCTGCTGGATAATTTTCATGTATTTTTCTAAAGTATTTTCACAATGAGCTGATTTGTCTTTCTGGTCTTG
AACACTCTTTTCTAATTCTTCTTCCATCTCCATCTTCAGTGACTCTTCAATCATCCTCCGCTCCTGCTCT
AGTTTTCCCAGCTCTCTTCTTTCCCTCTCTAAAGCTTCTTGCCGTTCATTATGCCTTTGTTCTTCTCTCT
GCCTGCGTTCTTTCATGTGAAGCTCCCATAGCTCCTGTTCGTCTTGTTCTCCAGTTTGGCTCTGAACAGC
ACTTGGGTAGTCGTATGAAATGAGTCTTGAAGACTGAGTAGCCACAGCAAAATCTATTCCAGGCATGTCA
CCAGCAGGGTGGAGTCCTTCTGCTTCAAACTGTTCTGTCTTGTTCCATCTGAAAGGTGGTTCAAATTTCT
CATCTTTCAAAGATTGCTTGTCCACATTTGAAAGCTCACTTTTATCTTGCGTTTCAGTTTGTCTCTGATA
TAAACA
