LOCUS       Exported 8665 bp ds-DNA circular SYN 12-MAY-2021
DEFINITION  synthetic circular DNA
ACCESSION   .
VERSION     .
KEYWORDS    pIRES2-eGFP-Ofd1-Myc
SOURCE      synthetic DNA construct
  ORGANISM  synthetic DNA construct
REFERENCE   1 (bases 1 to 8665)
  AUTHORS   Singla V, Hunkapiller J, Santos N, Seol AD, Norman AR, Wakenight P,
            Skarnes WC, Reiter JF
  TITLE     Floxin, a resource for genetically engineering mouse ESCs.
  JOURNAL   Nat Methods. 2010 Jan . 7(1):50-2.
  PUBMED    19966808
REFERENCE   2 (bases 1 to 8665)
  AUTHORS   .
  TITLE     Direct Submission
  JOURNAL   Exported May 12, 2021 from SnapGene Server 1.1.58
            http://www.snapgene.com
FEATURES             Location/Qualifiers
     source          1..8665
                     /organism="synthetic DNA construct"
                     /mol_type="other DNA"
     enhancer        61..364
                     /label=CMV enhancer
                     /note="human cytomegalovirus immediate early enhancer"
     promoter        365..568
                     /label=CMV promoter
                     /note="human cytomegalovirus (CMV) immediate early
                     promoter"
     primer_bind     519..539
                     /label=CMV-F
                     /note="Human CMV immediate early promoter, forward primer"
     CDS             3943..3972
                     /codon_start=1
                     /product="Myc (human c-Myc proto-oncogene) epitope tag"
                     /label=Myc
                     /translation="EQKLISEEDL"
     misc_feature    4024..4610
                     /label=IRES2
                     /note="internal ribosome entry site (IRES) of the
                     encephalomyocarditis virus (EMCV)"
     primer_bind     complement(4191..4208)
                     /label=IRES reverse
                     /note="IRES internal ribosome entry site, reverse primer.
                     Also called pCDH-rev"
     primer_bind     4418..4437
                     /label=IRES-F
                     /note="IRES internal ribosome entry site, forward primer"
     CDS             4611..5330
                     /codon_start=1
                     /product="the original enhanced GFP (Yang et al., 1996)"
                     /label=EGFP
                     /note="mammalian codon-optimized"
                     /translation="MVSKGEELFTGVVPILVELDGDVNGHKFSVSGEGEGDATYGKLTL
                     KFICTTGKLPVPWPTLVTTLTYGVQCFSRYPDHMKQHDFFKSAMPEGYVQERTIFFKDD
                     GNYKTRAEVKFEGDTLVNRIELKGIDFKEDGNILGHKLEYNYNSHNVYIMADKQKNGIK
                     VNFKIRHNIEDGSVQLADHYQQNTPIGDGPVLLPDNHYLSTQSALSKDPNEKRDHMVLL
                     EFVTAAGITLGMDELYK"
     CDS             4611..5327
                     /codon_start=1
                     /product="enhanced GFP"
                     /label=EGFP
                     /translation="MVSKGEELFTGVVPILVELDGDVNGHKFSVSGEGEGDATYGKLTL
                     KFICTTGKLPVPWPTLVTTLTYGVQCFSRYPDHMKQHDFFKSAMPEGYVQERTIFFKDD
                     GNYKTRAEVKFEGDTLVNRIELKGIDFKEDGNILGHKLEYNYNSHNVYIMADKQKNGIK
                     VNFKIRHNIEDGSVQLADHYQQNTPIGDGPVLLPDNHYLSTQSALSKDPNEKRDHMVLL
                     EFVTAAGITLGMDELYK"
     primer_bind     complement(4656..4677)
                     /label=EGFP-N
                     /note="EGFP, reverse primer"
     primer_bind     complement(4917..4936)
                     /label=EXFP-R
                     /note="For distinguishing EGFP variants, reverse primer"
     primer_bind     5264..5285
                     /label=EGFP-C
                     /note="EGFP, forward primer"
     polyA_signal    5453..5574
                     /label=SV40 poly(A) signal
                     /note="SV40 polyadenylation signal"
     primer_bind     complement(5490..5509)
                     /label=SV40pA-R
                     /note="SV40 polyA, reverse primer"
     primer_bind     5544..5563
                     /label=EBV-rev
                     /note="SV40 polyA terminator, reverse primer"
     rep_origin      complement(5581..6036)
                     /direction=LEFT
                     /label=f1 ori
                     /note="f1 bacteriophage origin of replication; arrow
                     indicates direction of (+) strand synthesis"
     primer_bind     complement(5718..5739)
                     /label=F1ori-F
                     /note="F1 origin, forward primer"
     primer_bind     5930..5949
                     /label=F1ori-R
                     /note="F1 origin, reverse primer"
     promoter        6063..6167
                     /gene="bla"
                     /label=AmpR promoter
     promoter        6169..6526
                     /label=SV40 promoter
                     /note="SV40 enhancer and early promoter"
     primer_bind     complement(6192..6212)
                     /label=pBABE 3'
                     /note="SV40 enhancer, reverse primer for pBABE vectors"
     rep_origin      6377..6512
                     /label=SV40 ori
                     /note="SV40 origin of replication"
     primer_bind     6439..6458
                     /label=SV40pro-F
                     /note="SV40 promoter/origin, forward primer"
     CDS             6561..7355
                     /codon_start=1
                     /gene="aph(3')-II (or nptII)"
                     /product="aminoglycoside phosphotransferase from Tn5"
                     /label=NeoR/KanR
                     /note="confers resistance to neomycin, kanamycin, and G418
                     (Geneticin(R))"
                     /translation="MIEQDGLHAGSPAAWVERLFGYDWAQQTIGCSDAAVFRLSAQGRP
                     VLFVKTDLSGALNELQDEAARLSWLATTGVPCAAVLDVVTEAGRDWLLLGEVPGQDLLS
                     SHLAPAEKVSIMADAMRRLHTLDPATCPFDHQAKHRIERARTRMEAGLVDQDDLDEEHQ
                     GLAPAELFARLKASMPDGEDLVVTHGDACLPNIMVENGRFSGFIDCGRLGVADRYQDIA
                     LATRDIAEELGGEWADRFLVLYGIAAPDSQRIAFYRLLDEFF"
     primer_bind     complement(6615..6634)
                     /label=Neo-R
                     /note="Neomycin resistance gene, reverse primer"
     primer_bind     7225..7244
                     /label=Neo-F
                     /note="Neomycin resistance gene, forward primer"
     primer_bind     complement(7543..7562)
                     /label=TK-pA-R
                     /note="Thymidine kinase polyA, reverse primer"
     polyA_signal    7587..7634
                     /label=HSV TK poly(A) signal
                     /note="herpes simplex virus thymidine kinase
                     polyadenylation signal (Cole and Stacy, 1985)"
     rep_origin      7963..8551
                     /direction=RIGHT
                     /label=ori
                     /note="high-copy-number ColE1/pMB1/pBR322/pUC origin of
                     replication"
     primer_bind     8452..8471
                     /label=pBR322ori-F
                     /note="pBR322 origin, forward primer"
ORIGIN
        1 tagttattaa tagtaatcaa ttacggggtc attagttcat agcccatata tggagttccg
       61 cgttacataa cttacggtaa atggcccgcc tggctgaccg cccaacgacc cccgcccatt
      121 gacgtcaata atgacgtatg ttcccatagt aacgccaata gggactttcc attgacgtca
      181 atgggtggag tatttacggt aaactgccca cttggcagta catcaagtgt atcatatgcc
      241 aagtacgccc cctattgacg tcaatgacgg taaatggccc gcctggcatt atgcccagta
      301 catgacctta tgggactttc ctacttggca gtacatctac gtattagtca tcgctattac
      361 catggtgatg cggttttggc agtacatcaa tgggcgtgga tagcggtttg actcacgggg
      421 atttccaagt ctccacccca ttgacgtcaa tgggagtttg ttttggcacc aaaatcaacg
      481 ggactttcca aaatgtcgta acaactccgc cccattgacg caaatgggcg gtaggcgtgt
      541 acggtgggag gtctatataa gcagagctgg tttagtgaac cgtcagatcc gctagcgcta
      601 ccggactcag atctcgagct caagcttcga attatctgca gaattcgccc tttccgtctt
      661 tattccgtcc agagtccctc ctggctcgcg gacccgccca cccttcccat accgtgggag
      721 gaagcgcggc tgcttgacga gttaggggct gaatgtttag ctctcttgct cccctaggtc
      781 cccagagaca agctggattc cgaggtcaag ggctccctct cctcctgcgc cccggcccgg
      841 gccgaggagt ccgaccgtgg aggggcgagc tcgggaggaa agcagatgag gatggctcag
      901 tccaacatgc cccacaagtc tgatgtgttg agtcaagatg aactgcgcaa aaagctatac
      961 cagacgttta aggatcgggg tgtactggac acacttcaga cccaactccg aaaccagcta
     1021 attcatgaat tgatgcatcc tgtattgagt ggagaagtga agccgccatc catttcagtg
     1081 gaagggagtg ccctcctaat aggggcttct aactcgctgg tggcagacca cttacaaaga
     1141 tgtggctatg aatattcact ctctgttttc tttccagaaa gtggtttggc aaaagaaaag
     1201 atatttacta tgcaggatct actacaactc attcggatta acccctcatc cagtctctat
     1261 aaatcattga tttcaggatt tgataaagaa aataaaaaag gttttcttat gagtttctta
     1321 aaggagttgg cagaatatta tcaagctaaa gagagctgtg atgcggaaac tcagacaagc
     1381 accacatttc ccagccaagt gtccctagcc gagaagtttc agcttattga cgctcaattt
     1441 gcagatggtt ttcctcaccg ttccaagcta gaatctttag agacaaagtt aaacgagtat
     1501 aagaaagaag tacaacacca gcttcaggta gaaatgtgtc ataagctgaa gtattttaga
     1561 gaagctgaaa taacaaaagt taagatggaa gagagaagaa agtatgaaaa ggaattggct
     1621 gagttccaga atgaatttga aagaacttgt caagcaaaaa atgaagccct catttctcag
     1681 gagaagaatt ctctggaaag aattaaaaaa caccgagaga tggaatcaaa agaaatttat
     1741 gctcaaagac agcttctact aaatgatata gctttgctta gaggtagaga agcagagctg
     1801 aaggagcgaa tcgaaacttt tgaattgacc cagaagctcc aagaagaaaa aattaaaagt
     1861 gaggctgagg cacttgagag acgggaacag aatctgaaga atattgaaga cacctatgat
     1921 cagaaactca aaactgaact gctaaagtac caactggagc taaaggatga ctacatcact
     1981 aggacaaata aactcctgga agaggaaagg aagaataaag aaaaaactat tcatttgcaa
     2041 gaggagctca cagttattaa ttcaaaaaag gaagaactca gtaaatctgt taagcatatg
     2101 aaagaagttg agctggaact ggagtctgtg aaagctcagt ttttagcaat atcaaaacaa
     2161 aaccacttgc tgaatgaaaa ggtgagagag atgagtgatt actcacaact gaaagaagag
     2221 aaagtggagc ttcaggcaca aaataaacta cttaaactgc aactggaaga gactaggaat
     2281 gaaaacttac gactcctaga ccgcataact cagccacctc ctgagcttgt gatttttcag
     2341 aaggaattac agaaaacaga aaaggctatg gaactggagc acaaggactt tgaaactcat
     2401 aggcaggctc ttgagaaaca gctgcagagt gaaattgaaa attctgcaca gctaaggacc
     2461 cagatagcag aatatgatgc ttctgtcaaa aggttaactg ttcaggtggc tgagttaaag
     2521 tcacaactaa aacaaactca gatagcccta gagaatgaag tgtaccgaaa tccaaaacac
     2581 tctctgattc attccctgag tggcctccta ttgagcggca agatggcacc ccacagtgaa
     2641 gataaaagtg gggatttctt gaatgtaccc cttgaacaga acaaggttat agcgggtgca
     2701 gttatgtcaa gggtcccacc ttatgtaaat acagcaacag aagctagttc cccagagtct
     2761 gactttgagt ttatagccag tagtactaaa gccaaagtaa gagagctaga gcaagaggct
     2821 gaacgcttgg aaaaggcatt cagaacttac tatcaaagag ctactcagaa tccttctacg
     2881 agccctcagc cggcaaagag tcctccatct gtaaactcgg tggcagctct cagaagcata
     2941 gcttccagtt ccatggacag acctgtttct gcagaggaca gagttgtctc ggaacagcct
     3001 cttggggaca tgctgaagga agaaatgagt gatatgtcca aagcattcat gggcagtgtg
     3061 gtttcacggc cacgcaggac ctcttcctcc acacgcctct cctctacacc ccatccaaaa
     3121 tcgagaagaa gtcttgataa tgaaatgtat ctggaaggtc tcgggagatt acacatgact
     3181 tcctccagcc ctcttcttga cagagtttct gcatcacctg ctgcttcccc tagtccttgt
     3241 cctgagagaa cagcccaggc gtcacctgtt ccatctaggc acagcttctc tggtcttcca
     3301 gagcaaaatg cctgtttata tcagagacaa actgaaacgc aagataaaag tgagctttca
     3361 aatgtggaca agcaatcttt gaaagatgag aaatttgaac cacctttcag atggaacaag
     3421 acagaacagt ttgaagcaga aggactccac cctgctggtg acatgcctgg aatagatttt
     3481 gctgtggcta ctcagtcttc aagactcatt tcatacgact acccaagtgc tgttcagagc
     3541 caaactggag aacaagacga acaggagcta tgggagcttc acatgaaaga acgcaggcag
     3601 agagaagaac aaaggcataa tgaacggcaa gaagctttag agagggaaag aagagagctg
     3661 ggaaaactag agcaggagcg gaggatgatt gaagagtcac tgaagatgga gatggaagaa
     3721 gaattagaaa agagtgttca agaccagaaa gacaaatcag ctcattgtga aaatacttta
     3781 gaaaaataca tgaaaattat ccagcagaga caggaagaat caaatgcaga taagagctcc
     3841 aaaaaatcgg gcaaagaatg ctcactagtg gacatgatga tgcctagtga caaggatgaa
     3901 agttctccag gattttctca tgaagaacca gatgacatgt gggagcaaaa gctcatttct
     3961 gaagaggact tgtaaaaggg cgaattccag cacactggcg gccgttacta gtggatccat
     4021 ccgcccctct ccctcccccc cccctaacgt tactggccga agccgcttgg aataaggccg
     4081 gtgtgcgttt gtctatatgt tattttccac catattgccg tcttttggca atgtgagggc
     4141 ccggaaacct ggccctgtct tcttgacgag cattcctagg ggtctttccc ctctcgccaa
     4201 aggaatgcaa ggtctgttga atgtcgtgaa ggaagcagtt cctctggaag cttcttgaag
     4261 acaaacaacg tctgtagcga ccctttgcag gcagcggaac cccccacctg gcgacaggtg
     4321 cctctgcggc caaaagccac gtgtataaga tacacctgca aaggcggcac aaccccagtg
     4381 ccacgttgtg agttggatag ttgtggaaag agtcaaatgg ctctcctcaa gcgtattcaa
     4441 caaggggctg aaggatgccc agaaggtacc ccattgtatg ggatctgatc tggggcctcg
     4501 gtgcacatgc tttacatgtg tttagtcgag gttaaaaaaa cgtctaggcc ccccgaacca
     4561 cggggacgtg gttttccttt gaaaaacacg atgataatat ggccacaacc atggtgagca
     4621 agggcgagga gctgttcacc ggggtggtgc ccatcctggt cgagctggac ggcgacgtaa
     4681 acggccacaa gttcagcgtg tccggcgagg gcgagggcga tgccacctac ggcaagctga
     4741 ccctgaagtt catctgcacc accggcaagc tgcccgtgcc ctggcccacc ctcgtgacca
     4801 ccctgaccta cggcgtgcag tgcttcagcc gctaccccga ccacatgaag cagcacgact
     4861 tcttcaagtc cgccatgccc gaaggctacg tccaggagcg caccatcttc ttcaaggacg
     4921 acggcaacta caagacccgc gccgaggtga agttcgaggg cgacaccctg gtgaaccgca
     4981 tcgagctgaa gggcatcgac ttcaaggagg acggcaacat cctggggcac aagctggagt
     5041 acaactacaa cagccacaac gtctatatca tggccgacaa gcagaagaac ggcatcaagg
     5101 tgaacttcaa gatccgccac aacatcgagg acggcagcgt gcagctcgcc gaccactacc
     5161 agcagaacac ccccatcggc gacggccccg tgctgctgcc cgacaaccac tacctgagca
     5221 cccagtccgc cctgagcaaa gaccccaacg agaagcgcga tcacatggtc ctgctggagt
     5281 tcgtgaccgc cgccgggatc actctcggca tggacgagct gtacaagtaa agcggccgcg
     5341 actctagatc ataatcagcc ataccacatt tgtagaggtt ttacttgctt taaaaaacct
     5401 cccacacctc cccctgaacc tgaaacataa aatgaatgca attgttgttg ttaacttgtt
     5461 tattgcagct tataatggtt acaaataaag caatagcatc acaaatttca caaataaagc
     5521 atttttttca ctgcattcta gttgtggttt gtccaaactc atcaatgtat cttaaggcgt
     5581 aaattgtaag cgttaatatt ttgttaaaat tcgcgttaaa tttttgttaa atcagctcat
     5641 tttttaacca ataggccgaa atcggcaaaa tcccttataa atcaaaagaa tagaccgaga
     5701 tagggttgag tgttgttcca gtttggaaca agagtccact attaaagaac gtggactcca
     5761 acgtcaaagg nnnnnnnnnn nnnnnnnnnn nnnnnnnnnn nnnnnnnnnn nnnnnnnnnt
     5821 nnnnnnnnnn nnnnnnnnnn nnnnnnnnnn nnnnnnnnnn nnnnnnnnnn nnnnnnnnnn
     5881 nnnnnnnnnn nnnnnnnnnn nnnnnnnnnn ngnnnnnnnn nnnnnnnnnn nnnnnnnnnn
     5941 nnnnnnnnnn nnnnnnnnnn nnnnnnnnnn nnnnnnnnnn nnnnnnnnnn nnnnnnnnnn
     6001 nnnnnnnnnn nnnnnnnnnn nnnnnnnnnn nnnnnncagg tggcactttt cggggaaatg
     6061 tgcgcggaac ccctatttgt ttatttttct aaatacattc aaatatgtat ccgctcatga
     6121 gacaataacc ctgataaatg cttcaataat attgaaaaag gaagagtcct gaggcggaaa
     6181 gaaccagctg tggaatgtgt gtcagttagg gtgtggaaag tccccaggct ccccagcagg
     6241 cagaagtatg caaagcatgc atctcaatta gtcagcaacc aggtgtggaa agtccccagg
     6301 ctccccagca ggcagaagta tgcaaagcat gcatctcaat tagtcagcaa ccatagtccc
     6361 gcccctaact ccgcccatcc cgcccctaac tccgcccagt tccgcccatt ctccgcccca
     6421 tggctgacta atttttttta tttatgcaga ggccgaggcc gcctcggcct ctgagctatt
     6481 ccagaagtag tgaggaggct tttttggagg cctaggcttt tgcaaagatc gatcaagaga
     6541 caggatgagg atcgtttcgc atgattgaac aagatggatt gcacgcaggt tctccggccg
     6601 cttgggtgga gaggctattc ggctatgact gggcacaaca gacaatcggc tgctctgatg
     6661 ccgccgtgtt ccggctgtca gcgcaggggc gcccggttct ttttgtcaag accgacctgt
     6721 ccggtgccct gaatgaactg caagacgagg cagcgcggct atcgtggctg gccacgacgg
     6781 gcgttccttg cgcagctgtg ctcgacgttg tcactgaagc gggaagggac tggctgctat
     6841 tgggcgaagt gccggggcag gatctcctgt catctcacct tgctcctgcc gagaaagtat
     6901 ccatcatggc tgatgcaatg cggcggctgc atacgcttga tccggctacc tgcccattcg
     6961 accaccaagc gaaacatcgc atcgagcgag cacgtactcg gatggaagcc ggtcttgtcg
     7021 atcaggatga tctggacgaa gagcatcagg ggctcgcgcc agccgaactg ttcgccaggc
     7081 tcaaggcgag catgcccgac ggcgaggatc tcgtcgtgac ccatggcgat gcctgcttgc
     7141 cgaatatcat ggtggaaaat ggccgctttt ctggattcat cgactgtggc cggctgggtg
     7201 tggcggaccg ctatcaggac atagcgttgg ctacccgtga tattgctgaa gagcttggcg
     7261 gcgaatgggc tgaccgcttc ctcgtgcttt acggtatcgc cgctcccgat tcgcagcgca
     7321 tcgccttcta tcgccttctt gacgagttct tctgagcggg actctggggt tcgaaatgac
     7381 cgaccaagcg acgcccaacc tgccatcacg agatttcgat tccaccgccg ccttctatga
     7441 aaggttgggc ttcggaatcg ttttccggga cgccggctgg atgatcctcc agcgcgggga
     7501 tctcatgctg gagttcttcg cccaccctag ggggaggcta actgaaacac ggaaggagac
     7561 aataccggaa ggaacccgcg ctatgacggc aataaaaaga cagaataaaa cgcacggtgt
     7621 tgggtcgttt gttcataaac gcggggttcg gtcccagggc tggcactctg tcgatacccc
     7681 accgagaccc cattggggcc aatacgcccg cgtttcttcc ttttccccac cccacccccc
     7741 aagttcgggt gaaggcccag ggctcgcagc caacgtcggg gcggcaggcc ctgccatagc
     7801 ctcaggttac tcatatatac tttagattga tttaaaactt catttttaat ttaaaaggat
     7861 ctaggtgaag atcctttttg ataatctcat gaccaaaatc ccttaacgtg agttttcgtt
     7921 ccactgagcg tcagaccccg tagaaaagat caaaggatct tcttgagatc ctttttttct
     7981 gcgcgtaatc tgctgcttgc aaacaaaaaa accaccgcta ccagcggtgg tttgtttgcc
     8041 ggatcaagag ctaccaactc tttttccgaa ggtaactggc ttcagcagag cgcagatacc
     8101 aaatactgtc cttctagtgt agccgtagtt aggccaccac ttcaagaact ctgtagcacc
     8161 gcctacatac ctcgctctgc taatcctgtt accagtggct gctgccagtg gcgataagtc
     8221 gtgtcttacc gggttggact caagacgata gttaccggat aaggcgcagc ggtcgggctg
     8281 aacggggggt tcgtgcacac agcccagctt ggagcgaacg acctacaccg aactgagata
     8341 cctacagcgt gagctatgag aaagcgccac gcttcccgaa gggagaaagg cggacaggta
     8401 tccggtaagc ggcagggtcg gaacaggaga gcgcacgagg gagcttccag ggggaaacgc
     8461 ctggtatctt tatagtcctg tcgggtttcg ccacctctga cttgagcgtc gatttttgtg
     8521 atgctcgtca ggggggcgga gcctatggaa aaacgccagc aacgcggcct ttttacggtt
     8581 cctggccttt tgctggcctt ttgctcacat gttctttcct gcgttatccc ctgattctgt
     8641 ggataaccgt attaccgcca tgcat
//
